Addgene plasmid #25866: pXGAD4eGFP
Depositing lab: Sergey Kasparov. Depositing organization: University of Bristol. Publication: Mechanism of nitric oxide action on inhibitory GABAergic signaling within the nucleus tractus solitarii. Wang S, Teschemacher AG, Paton JF, Kasparov S. FASEB J. 2006 Jul . 20(9):1537-9. 10.1096/fj.05-5547fje PubMed 16720728.
Backbone
  Vector backbone: pXcX adenoviral shuttle vector
  Backbone size w/o insert (bp): 6955
  Vector type: Mammalian Expression
Growth in bacteria
  Bacterial resistance: Ampicillin, 100 μg/mL
  Growth temperature: 37°C
  Growth strain: DH5alpha
  Copy number: Low Copy
Gene/Insert
  Gene/Insert name: GAD4-EGFP
  Species: jellyfish
  Insert size (bp): 4472
  Cloning method: Restriction Enzyme
  Sequencing primers: 5′ N/A
Terms and licenses: Academic/Nonprofit Terms; Industry Terms: Not Available to Industry
Depositor comments: Note that are a few discrepancies between the depositing scientist's sequence and the Addgene quality control sequence. These differences should not affect the function of the plasmid.
How to cite: pXGAD4eGFP was a gift from Sergey Kasparov (Addgene plasmid # 25866 ; http://n2t.net/addgene:25866 ; RRID:Addgene_25866)
