[The description below was written by a language model from this plasmid's Addgene catalogue record.]
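Description:
pXGAD4eGFP is an adenoviral shuttle plasmid built on the pXcX backbone (about 7 kb without insert) and catalogued as a mammalian expression vector. It is maintained in E. coli as a low-copy plasmid under ampicillin selection. The record does not list the origin of replication or the adenoviral sequences carried by the backbone. Shuttle vectors of this type generally supply flanking adenoviral genome segments, so that an expression cassette can be transferred into a recombinant adenovirus genome for production of replication-deficient vector particles.

The payload is a roughly 4.5 kb insert named GAD4-EGFP, introduced by restriction cloning. EGFP, the enhanced green fluorescent protein derived from jellyfish GFP, accounts for only a small part of this length. The name suggests that the remainder is a regulatory fragment from a glutamate decarboxylase (GAD) gene used to drive the reporter. However, the record does not explicitly identify the promoter, its species of origin, or any polyadenylation signal, so this reading rests on the construct name and on the associated study. That study concerns nitric oxide action on inhibitory GABAergic signalling in the nucleus tractus solitarii, which fits the use of the construct to generate adenoviral vectors that fluorescently label GABAergic neurons for identification and targeted recording or imaging.

The depositor notes a few discrepancies between the submitted sequence and the repository's quality-control sequence, which are not expected to affect function. No feature table accompanies the record, so element positions and orientation cannot be described.
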