>Addgene plasmid #25866 | pXGAD4eGFP | addgene partial sequence | sequence record 31902 | 25866 with Gad3prom-F (aggaattggccagacacaac)
CGCCCCGCACGCCCTCCCCCCTCCTCTTCTGCCCGTTCACCAGGCTGCTGGGAGCCCAATGGGGCTTGTC
TCGGCTGGGCTGGAATTTGCTCGATGAGTGCTCCCTAGTGCTCCTGGCCCTATCCTCACCCCATCCCTCG
CGTCCTGCACCCGCCTCCGGCGCCCCTTAGCTGTGAGCCTCACTCGGAGCACCCCGTTGCGCCTCTAGAC
TTGAGAGTCGCCCGGGGCTACTGTGCTTGCGCCCCAGTCCCAGAGCTAGCGAGCGCCTCCCCACCCCCTC
CCACCGACCGCGCACCAGGACCCAGCCAGCTCGCTGCCCTTGGTCTCCCTTCTGTCTCCGAGACTTCGGT
GCCCCGGGCCGCAGGACCTAGAAGCTCTCCCGGCACAGCTCTCCCTTCTGTTTGCAGCCTGTTCCTGCGC
CCAGTCTGCGGGGGACCCTTGAACCGTAGAGACCCCAAGACCACCGAGCTGATGGCATCTTCCACTCCTT
CGCCTGCAACCTCCTCGAACGCGGGAGCGGATCCACCGGTCGCCACCATGGTGAGCAAGGGCGAGGAGCT
GTTCACCGGGGTGGTGCCCATCCTGGTCGAGCTGGACGGCGACGTAAACGGCCACAAGTTCAGCGTGTCC
GGCGAGGGCGAGGGCGATGCCACCTACGGCAAGCTGACCCTGAAGTTCATCTGCACCACCGGCAAGCTGC
CCGTGCCCTGGCCCACCCTCGTGACCACCCTGACCTACGGCGTGCAGTGCTTCAGCCGCTACCCCGACCA
CATGAAGCAGCACGACTTCTTCAAGTCCGCCATGCCCGAA
