>Addgene plasmid #25866 | pXGAD4eGFP | addgene partial sequence | sequence record 31903 | 25866 with EGFP-C
CAGGAGAGCTGTCAGTAAAGCGGCCGCTCGAGCATGCATCTAGAGCTCGCTGATCAGCCTCGACTGTGCC
TTCTAGTTGCCAGCCATCTGTTGTTTGCCCCTCCCCCGTGCCTTCCTTGACCCTGGAAGGTGCCACTCCC
ACTGTCCTTTCCTAATAAAATGAGGAAATTGCATCGCATTGTCTGAGTAGGTGTCATTCTATTCTGGGGG
GTGGGGTGGGGCAGGACAGCAAGGGGGAGGATTGGGAAGACAATAGCAGGCATGCTGGGGATGCGGTGGG
CTCTATGGCTTCTGAGGCGGAAAGAACCAGCTAGAGCTGACTATAATAATAAAACGCCAACTTTGACCCG
GAACGCGGAAAACACCTGAGAAAAACACCTGGGCGAGTCTCCACGTAAACGGTCAAAGTCCCCGCGGCCC
TAGACAAATATTACGCGCTATGAGTAACACAGAATTATTCAGATTTCACTTCCTCTTATTCAGTTTTCCC
GCGAAAATGGCCAAATATTACTTGGTTACGCCCAAATTTACTACAACATCCGCCTAAAACCGCGCGAAAA
TTGTCACTTCCCGTATACACCGGCGCACACCAAAAACGTCACTTTTACCACATCCGGCGCTTACATGTGT
TCCGCCACACTTGCAACATCACACTTCCGCCACACTACTACGTCACCCGCCCCGTTCCCACGCCCCGCGC
CACGTCACAAACTCCACCCCCTCATTATCATATTGGCTTCAATCCAAAATAAGGTATATTATGATGATGG
GAATTCTTGAAGACGAAAGGGCCTCGTGATACGCCTATTTTTATAGGTTAATGTCATGATAATAATGGTT
TCTTAGACGTCAGGTGGCACTTTTCGGGGAAATGTGCGCGGAACCCCTATTTGTTATT
